>Addgene plasmid #86725 | pBN279 | addgene full sequence | sequence record 170555 | Addgene NGS Result
GAATGAGGGTCTTCTTCTTCTTCTTCTTCGAATGATTGACAGAAATGGGAAAAAGAGGAAGATTGAGAAG
GGAAAAAGGAAGGAGAAAAGAAGCAGAAGAAGACGTCAGAGAGGAGAGGAACGAGCGGAAAAGCAGCGGG
CGCAAGTCATAGAAGTAGCAGAGCTGGGGAGAAGAAGACACTATCCAAGAAAGGAATGACGAGAGAGTAT
GCAAAGGGGTATAGGGTGCAGACAGAATAGGAACAGAATAACAGATGATGAGCCAAGAAGAGTTGAAAAG
GGCGATGAATTTGTCATGTAACTTAATTTGGGTCAATTTGAGCATGATGAATTGAAATCATCCCTTGTTG
GGAGTTAATAACCGGTTTGTTATCAGAAACCCTGTAATAGAAGGGCGCCCTAACTTTGAGCCAATTCATC
CCGGTTTCTGTCAAATATATCAAAAAGTGGTCAACTGACAAATTGTTTTTGATATTATAATAAACATTTT
ATCCGTTAACAATTTTCGAATACTTTTTACAAGGACTTGGATAAATTGGCTCAAAGAGCCTGCTTTTTTG
TACAAACTTGAATTCAAAAACGCAGAACTCGTACTGTTGGATGCCTGTGTAGCGGTCCTCTATTGATTTT
TGCTATTTTTTGATAATTTTACTGTAAATTATGAGTTATTCCAATTAACATTCCTAGCTAAATGTAAGTT
AGCGACCAATTTTTTAGCAACCCCATTTTATGACTTTTCAGAATATCGCCTACTGGGTCAACGACACTTG
TTTGGAACTAAGGGTCTTCCCAATTTTTTTTAAATCTTCATAGGCTTGACAGAATCAGGGTTCTTCAAGC
AGCTTTGAGAGGGAATCAATTGCAACATTTGATGTTAAATTTATATTTTTTATAGTTCTCTGGTGAAATG
GGGACCACCGCAAAGCCCCTTTTATGTTTTTAACTTGAATAAAATCTTGTATTAAATTGTGATTTATAGA
TCTGTATGGGTAATTTGAAGGAAAAGAAAGGGAGCTCCCAAAAGTGCCTTACAGATCCAGGCCCAATAAA
TGTAAACTATTGGGCAGTAGTATGGCAAAAATCGTGCGGAATTTGAAAAACCTAGAATTAAAATAAATAT
TCAACACAAATGTTCGAGATATTTTAAGTTCGGAGTGTATATCTAGAACATATTGTACAAGTAGGTCTAC
GGGATCGTCTACGGGAAAATTTGATTTCCTCGAAGATGTATTTAATGAATTCTCTAATGTTGCAGGTCTT
TGTATTTGACAGAATGTTGGTTTTTGAAACTTATTCGCCATAATTGCTTGGCTACTACATGTCTCATGCC
ATTGACACTATCCTGTACTCGAAATTTGTTAAGTAACTACCCACCGTCCACTTATGACGAGAGGGTCAAT
TAAGGTCACTCCACAAAAGTAAATTTGAAAACACATGAGAAAAAGTGATCTGAATTCCCTTGAAGTGGCT
AAAACAAAGCAGATGAGGGATACGACGTATGCGACTACTGAGAGATAAGGTCGAAACTTGATAAGGATGC
TGCTTACCTGCTTAGCAAGTTTCTTCGCACAGGAGAAAGTGACAAGCTAAACTATCAAATTCATCTAAAA
CCTCAAAAAATTATTTTGGATGAAATAATGTTTTATTTTGAGCAACGCATAAGGCAAAGAATAAATTAAA
GGCGATCCGCTTAGCGGCGAGTTCCGTCCTCGAAGAAGATTCCTCCATCGATGGCGCAGTACTTTGGACA
GATTCCACGCTCTCCTGGGGTTCCTGGTGGTCCGACTGGTCCTGGCTGTCCTGGGTTTCCGTCGGCTCCT
GGCTTGCCGTCTGGTCCTGGTGGTCCCTTTGGTCCAGGTTGTCCTGAAAGATGTGGTGATTAGATATGGA
TTGAAAAACTATGAAATGATTACCTGGGGTTCCGTCGTTTCCTGGTTGTCCGGATGGTCCTGGTGGTCCG
ACTGGTCCTGGCTCTCCGGTGGATCCTGGCTCTCCCTTTTGGACTGGCTCGCAGACAGCTGGAAGTCCCT
CCAACTTTTCTATACAAAGTTGATAGCTTGGCGTAATCATGGTCATAGCTGTTTCCTGTGTGAAATTGTT
ATCCGCTGGTATCAGCTCACTCAAAGGCGGTAATACGGTTATCCACAGAATCAGGGGATAACGCAGGAAA
GAACATGTGAGCAAAAGGCCAGCAAAAGACCAGGAACCGTAAAAAGGCCGCGTTGCTGGCGTTTTTCCAT
AGGCTCCGCCCCCCTGACGAGCATCACAAAAATCGACGCTCAAGTCAGAGGTGGCGAAACCCGACAGGAC
TATAAAGATACCAGGCGTTTCCCCCTGGAAGCTCCCTCGTGCGCTCTCCTGTTCCGACCCTGCCGCTTAC
CGGATACCTGTCCGCCTTTCTCCCTTCGGGAAGCGTGGCGCTTTCTCATAGCTCACGCTGTAGGTATCTC
AGTTCGGTGTAGGTCGTTCGCTCCAAGCTGGGCTGTGTGCACGAACCCCCCGTTCAGCCCGACCGCTGCG
CCTTATCCGGTAACTATCGTCTTGAGTCCAACCCGGTAAGACACGACTTATCGCCACTGGCAGCAGCCAC
TGGTAACAGGATTAGCAGAGCGAGGTATGTAGGCGGTGCTACAGAGTTCTTGAAGTGGTGGCCTAACTAC
GGCTACACTAGAAGAACAGTATTTGGTATCTGCGCTCTGCTGAAGCCAGTTACCTTCGGAAAAAGAGTTG
GTAGCTCTTGATCCGGCAAACAAACCACCGCTGGTAGCGGTGGTTTTTTTGTTTGCAAGCAGCAGATTAC
GCGCAGAAAAAAAGGATCTCAAGAAGATCCTTTGATCTTTTCTACGGGGTCTGACGCTCAGTGGAACGAA
AACTCACGTTAAGGGATTTTGGTCATGAGATTATCAAAAAGGATCTTCACCTAGATCCTTTTAAATTAAA
AATGAAGTTTTAAATCAATCTAAAGTATATATGAGTAAACTTGGTCTGACAGTTACCAATGCTTAATCAG
TGAGGCACCTATCTCAGCGATCTGTCTATTTCGTTCATCCATAGTTGCCTGACTCCCCGTCGTGTAGATA
ACTACGATACGGGAGGGCTTACCATCTGACCCCAGTGCTGCAATGATACCGCGAGACCCACGCTCACCGG
CTCCAGATTTATCAGCAATAAACCAGCCAGCCGGAAGGGCCGAGCGCAGAAGTGGTCCTGCAACTTTATC
CGCCTCCATCCAGTCTATTAATTGTTGCCGGGAAGCTAGAGTAAGTAGTTCGCCAGTTAATAGTTTGCGC
AACGTTGTTGCCATTGCTACAGGCATCGTGGTGTCACGCTCGTCGTTTGGTATGGCTTCATTCAGCTCCG
GTTCCCAACGATCAAGGCGAGTTACATGATCCCCCATGTTGTGCAAAAAAGCGGTTAGCTCCTTCGGTCC
TCCGATCGTTGTCAGAAGTAAGTTGGCCGCAGTGTTATCACTCATGGTTATGGCAGCACTGCATAATTCT
CTTACTGTCATGCCATCCGTAAGATGCTTTTCTGTGACTGGTGAGTACTCAACCAAGTCATTCTGAGAAT
AGTGTATGCGGCGACCGAGTTGCTCTTGCCCGGCGTCAATACGGGATAATACCGCGCCACATAGCAGAAC
TTTAAAAGTGCTCATCATTGGAAAACGTTCTTCGGGGCGAAAACTCTCAAGGATCTTACCGCTGTTGAGA
TCCAGTTCGATGTAACCCACTCGTGCACCCAACTGATCTTCAGCATCTTTTACTTTCACCAGCGTTTCTG
GGTGAGCAAAAACAGGAAGGCAAAATGCCGCAAAAAAGGGAATAAGGGCGACACGGAAATGTTGAATACT
CATACTCTTCCTTTTTCAATATTATTGAAGCATTTATCAGGGTTATTGTCTCATGAGCGGATACATATTT
GAATGTATTTAGAAAAATAAACAAATAGGGGTTCCGCGCACATTTCCCCGAAAAGTGCCACCTGACGTCT
AAGAAACCATTATTATCATGACATTAACCTATAAAAATAGGCGTATCACGAGGCCCTTTCGTCTCGCGCG
TTTCGGTGATGACGGTGAAAACCTCTGACACATGCAGCTCCCGGAGACGGTCACAGCTTGTCTGTAAGCG
GATGCCGGGAGCAGACAAGCCCGTCAGGGCGCGTCAGCGGGTGTTGGCGGGTGTCGGGGCTGGCTTAACT
ATGCGGCATCAGAGCAGATTGCACTGAGAGTGCACCATATGCGGTGTGAAATACCGCACAGATGCGTAAG
GAGAAAATACCGCATCAGGCGCCATTCGCCATTCAGGCTGCGCAACTGTTGGGAAGGGCGATCGGTGCGG
GCCTCTTCGCTATTACGCCAGCTGGCGAAAGGGGGATGTGCTGCAAGGCGATTAAGTTGGGTAACGCCAG
GGTTTTCCCAGTCACGACGTTGTAAAACGACGGCCAGTGAATTATCAACTATGTATAATAAAGTTGGGCC
CATTAGGTCAGACAAAAATTTCTGATCTTTAAACCTTATTGATTAAAACTAATTTTTGCCCGACTTTTTT
GACACATGCACTAGACGCTTGTACTCAAAATTTGGAAACCTTGCTCAAATCCACTACTCAGATATGACAG
TAGCATCGATAATTGAACCATTATCCTGAAATCCCCTTTCCTGTCCCGGTTCATTTTCCAATTTTTTCAA
CGGTGGAAGAAGGGGCAAATTTTATACCAAAACGTCTCCGTTTATGACCCACCCCCTATGCAAAATAAAC
GGCTCTGGGAGAAATAGTACAGAAAACGCGGAGCCTGCTTGATTCCTTCTCCGAGGCGACAAAAAACGCA
TCATTCGTATTGTAAGATGCATGTGTGGCTGGCCTCTTTTGAATTTTACTGGTTTTTTATATTTCTACTA
ATATTTCGAAAAATTTTGTAAGTAAATCATTGATTACGTTTACAAAAATTTAGAAACATTTCAAAATGAT
TACTTCTAAATTAATTATATTTACAGGTTAGTTCGAGTTACTTATGACCTTCCAATCCGCCATATCCGCC
AAGGACGCTCCAATTAATTTTTTAGAATTATTTTTTAACACATGTATTATTTTTTAACAATAAATTATTC
ATGAAATCATCAAATGTATATGTTCTACTATAATATTTAGGTCAAACTATAGAAAAGAAATCCTTGTTTT
TGGAACAAAGGAGTTCAGATCCTGTGCATTTGATCTTGGATCCACATCTTTGGTCCATGGGAAAGCTTGG
CACTGATCAAGAAGGATTCTTCAAATATCTAAAATTGCCGGCTGCCCGTAGAATTCCATCAGTTTTCCAG
AGTTTTAGTGAAAATTTGCATCCCGTTAGAAACAATCTACACAACGGTAAAAAGGACCCATTATTTTTAC
CGTACCGTTTTCCTTTATGGCCCTCTATGCAAAAAATTATAGCGTGGAGGGGCAGTACAGAATAATAAAG
TGTGAGAAAAAAAACTGCTCTGCGAGAAATAGTACAGCAAACGCGGAGCATGCTTGATTCTATCCACTTT
GTACAAGAAAGCTGGGTTAATACGACTCACTAGTGGGCAGATCTTCGAATGCATCGCGCGCACCGTACGT
CTCGAGGAGCCGGCTGTAGCATGCGGCCGCATGATGGTATAGAATGGGACTTTTGAAAGATGTGAAGTTT
CAATTCAGTAAGTACAACTTTAAAATTGGGCTGCAAGATTTCTTCTTAAATTTTCAACAGTTTCAAAACA
CTGAAATCATGCTGAACTATGGTTAGAGACTCGACAACTTTCCTAAATTTTGGAGCAGTTTCAATGGTTT
TCGAATGTATACTACATTTGTACCATTTTATGTGTTAGTGTAGGTTGCTTTGCTTCTACCTTCACTCTCA
AATTCTTTTTTCCGCGGTAATTTTTCAACTATCGAAACAAAGAAGAAGTCATGAATAACTGTCCGCATAG
AGTTCTCACCCGTCCCCTTTCTTTTCACCGAGCAGTCACGAGAGAAAGAAGAAGAAGCGGACCGCTGCAG
AGATTCTTCGTAGCGGAGCCCCGCCCATCCTCTGTTACGCATATGTTTGGATCTCATTTCTTCCACTCAT
TAACGTTCCAGGTATGTTTTTTTTGTTGATTTTTTAATGTGTTACTTTTCATATGTTTATTACTTGAACT
GACCGATTTCAAATATGATTTTCACAGGTACCAAAAATGCCACAATTCGACATTCTCTGTAAGACACCAC
CAAAAGTCCTCGTCCGTCAATTCGTCGAGCGTTTCGAGCGTCCATCCGGAGAGAAGATCGCCCTCTGCGC
CGCCGAGCTCACCTACCTCTGCTGGATGATCACCCACAACGGAACCGCCATCAAGCGTGCCACCTTCATG
TCCTACAACACCATCATCTCCAACTCCCTCTCCTTCGACATCGTCAACAAGTCCCTCCAATTCAAGTACA
AGACCCAAAAGGCCACCATCCTCGAGGCCTCCCTCAAGGTAAGTTTAAACATATATATACTAACTAACCC
TGATTATTTAAATTTTCAGAAGCTCATCCCAGCCTGGGAGTTCACCATCATCCCATACTACGGACAAAAG
CACCAATCCGACATCACCGACATCGTCTCCTCCCTCCAACTCCAATTCGAGTCCTCCGAGGAGGCCGACA
AGGGAAACTCCCACTCCAAGAAGATGCTCAAGGCCCTCCTCTCCGAGGGAGAGTCCATCTGGGAGATCAC
CGAGAAGATCCTCAACTCCTTCGAGTACACCTCCCGTTTCACCAAGACCAAGACCCTCTACCAATTCCTC
TTCCTCGCCACCTTCATCAACTGCGGACGTTTCTCCGACATCAAGAACGTCGACCCAAAGTCCTTCAAGC
TCGTCCAAAACAAGTACCTCGGAGTCATCATCCAATGCCTCGTCACCGAGACCAAGACCTCCGTCTCCCG
TCACATCTACTTCTTCTCCGCCCGTGGACGTATCGACCCACTCGTCTACCTCGACGAGTTCCTCCGTAAC
TCCGAGCCAGTCCTCAAGCGTGTCAACCGTACCGGAAACTCCTCCTCCAACAAGCAAGAGTACCAACTCC
TCAAGGACAACCTCGTCCGTTCCTACAACAAGGCCCTCAAGAAGAACGCCCCATACTCCATCTTCGCCAT
CAAGAACGGACCAAAGTCCCACATCGGACGTCACCTCATGACCTCCTTCCTCTCCATGAAGGTAAGTTTA
AACATGATTTTACTAACTAACTAATCTGATTTAAATTTTCAGGGACTCACCGAGCTCACCAACGTCGTCG
GAAACTGGTCCGACAAGCGTGCCTCCGCCGTCGCCCGTACCACCTACACCCACCAAATCACCGCCATCCC
AGACCACTACTTCGCCCTCGTCTCCCGTTACTACGCCTACGACCCAATCTCCAAGGAGATGATCGCCCTC
AAGGACGAGACCAACCCAATCGAGGAGTGGCAACACATCGAGCAACTCAAGGGATCCGCCGAGGGATCCA
TCCGTTACCCAGCCTGGAACGGAATCATCTCCCAAGAGGTCCTCGACTACCTCTCCTCCTACATCAACCG
TCGTATCTAACGCGTATGTATCTGCATATCCTTCAAATGTTGTCCATATTGTATCAGTAAATTATAATGC
CCCCTTTTTATATATTCTCCTTATCATGTAAATGTTCTATTGATTTTTTGCTGGTGTAAAACGTTTTTAT
AGTAAATCCTCTCCACAGTGAATTTGTTAAATTGTATCAAAACAAGACATTGATTAAATTTGTTCGAGAC
TTGTGGATTGTAAAATATTTTGCAGAAAATGGCAATATTCATTTAGAAACATTACTTCCATAATAGGAAA
AACTATTTATGAGTTTTCATGTGCCTATGCAAGTTCCCACTCTGTGTGAATTTCATCATACAAATTGAGC
AAACATAAGGTTTATGTCCAGTATGGGTTCTCAGATGTTTTGTAAGAGTTGAGCTGTCGGTGAATGCCTT
CTCACATTGAGCACATGGATACGGTCTCTCTCCAGTGTGTGTTCTGAAATAATGAAAAATAGTCTTGCAA
TATGTTTCTACTATTCGAGAAAAAATGTAATTTTTTTTCTTATGGTAACCCGGCTTTCCCCGGGCCTAGT
TCTAGACATTCTCTAATGAAAAAATCTTTCAGTTGAAATTGAAAATGAGTTAAAGTTGGAGTTTTTATTG
AAAACAGATTTCCGTGTGATTAGTGTTTTTAGCGAGTGTGACAGGACAGCGAAAAAATATAGAAACAAGG
GGGGAACTGAAAAGCTTAGGAATGCATTGAACATGAGAAGGGGAAGGGGAAGGAACAAACTAGACAGGAA
TTATTGGAATTTAATCACATTTGGAGTTTTTTTTCTATTCGACAGAATAATTATCCAGAACATTTTTGTA
TTAAATATTTATGCATCATATGAGTAGTCGGCTTTGTTGTGCATGACGAGTTTGTTATCGACGAAATAGA
AGCTGTCAGAACGAGTCTCGTTTGGATTGTTGATCATGTCGTCCACTGAAAAAGAGATTAGTCTTTTGAA
TTGTACTTTTTAGAATAATGACTCACTGAGTTGTTGAGAGAGTTGAGGGAACTCATAGATATGTTCACAG
TTGTTTCGTGAATTCGGAATACAGAATCCGAATTCAAAGTCAAAACACTTCAGAAGGCGATCTTTGAAGA
AGTGACGTTCGATCATTCGGAAATGATGGATTGGGATGTCTCCTACTTTGAATTCCACAGTTGCTCCGAC
CGTTTTGAGTTTCAAAAAGTTTGGAGCAAATCTATAACGCACGTATCTTGCCGACTCCTGTGGCGACTCA
TCATTCTCCTGATCGTTCTCCGGTTTGGCGATCTCGAAAAGCACTTGCTCAGTGTCCAGATCACGGATTT
GGAACTTGGTGAACTCGATGTTATAGATGTTCGCAGATGGGGAGCATAAGAATCCTAAATTTATGTTTTA
AACTGAAATCCAAAGGGAGCAAGATACCTTGAGTGATTCCCGGAAGTGCTAAAACGTCGTTCGGAGTGAT
TTGAGCTTTCTTCGCAAGCTCCGATTCCGTTGTGATTCCTTGTTCGGTGCTTGGTGGTGGCCGTGGCATC
TGGAAATATGGAAAAGTTCAACAAAAAGAAAAGAGAAAAGAATGAAATCGGATATCAAGAGTTAGTTGAG
CGGTTTCTCTAGTTTTCTGAGTCTCACCTGCGACGGGAAGGTCGCCGAGCCGGGTGGAATCGATCGTTGT
TGCTCGGCTTTCATATCGGTTTGGTTGGAAGCGGCTGAAAACGGAAAGAAGTGGAAGAAGGAAAAGAGTG
TGGTGTGACAGGAAAATGGTAATTAGAGGGTGCCAAATAACCAGCTATATTTTGTTTTTTTTTGAAAACA
TTTTTAAAAAGAAAAATACGATAATGATATCAGATGGATTTCCGGAAAACTGGTATGAAAAATTTCAACC
TTTTTGAGTACATGTAATCAAAATACACTTTGTAAATTATCATTTTTATTGAAACTCCACCATTTTTCTA
TTTATAACGCTAATAATTTGAAAAAGAAACCTATTGCGAACCGCGGGGTGAATCCCAAAAACGAATGCGT
TTTGGTGGAGTGATTGATTCGAATCGAAGAAGAAAAAGAAGAAGACGTGGAATAGAGAGCTCACTCTTAA
CCGAGCAGCACACACCGACAGAAAAAAAAATGAAAT
Features (pLannotate 1.2.2; 14 found; start..end, strand, type, name):
    550..570     -  protein_bind   attB1: mutant version of attB; core recombination site for the Gateway® BP reaction BP Clonase™
   1694..1861    -  CDS            col-34 (fragment): COL34_CAEEL - Also known as ram-4. Experimental evidence at transcript level: Swiss-Prot protein existence level 2. Nematode cuticles are composed largely of collagen-like proteins. The cuticle functions both as an exoskeleton and as a barrier to protect the worm from its environment. From Caenorhabditis elegans.
   2032..2052    -  protein_bind   attB4: mutant version of attB; core recombination site for the Gateway® BP reaction BP Clonase™
   2234..2822    -  rep_origin     ori: high-copy-number ColE1/pMB1/pBR322/pUC origin of replication
   2993..3853    -  CDS            AmpR: β-lactamase; bla; confers resistance to ampicillin, carbenicillin, and related antibiotics
   3854..3958    -  promoter       AmpR promoter: bla
   4053..4088    +  CDS            rop (fragment): Rop protein, which maintains plasmids at low copy number; rop
   4190..4289    +  misc_feature   bom (fragment): basis of mobility region from pBR322
   4295..4452    -  CDS            lacZα (fragment): LacZα fragment of β-galactosidase; lacZ fragment
   4456..4476    +  protein_bind   attB3: mutant version of attB; core recombination site for the Gateway® BP reaction BP Clonase™
   5524..5544    +  protein_bind   attB2: mutant version of attB; core recombination site for the Gateway® BP reaction BP Clonase™
   6197..7567    +  CDS            FLP1: FLP_YEAST - Experimental evidence at protein level: Swiss-Prot protein existence level 1. Part of the plasmid amplification system, which corrects any decrease in copy number caused by a rare missegregation event. Catalyzes the recombination between the large inverted repetitions of the 2-micron plasmid during plasmid replication. This recombination event changes the direction of one of the two replication forks in the bidirectionally replicating molecule, effectively resulting in multiple rounds of replication from a single initiation event. Binds specifically to the FLP recognition target (F
   8412..9254    -  CDS            unc-119: UN119_CAEEL - Experimental evidence at protein level: Swiss-Prot protein existence level 1. Myristoyl-binding protein that acts as a cargo adapter: specifically binds the myristoyl moiety of a subset of N-terminally myristoylated proteins and is required for their localization. Plays a key role in ciliary membrane localization of proteins. Required for the establishment or function of the nervous system. From Caenorhabditis elegans.
   9365..9382    +  misc_feature   P element 5' end (fragment): No description available
