[The description below was written by a language model from this plasmid's Addgene catalogue record and pLannotate feature annotations shown in this document.]
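Description:
pBN279 is a 9.7 kb worm expression plasmid built on the pBN9 backbone by Gibson cloning, designed to deliver tissue-specific expression of FLP recombinase in Caenorhabditis elegans. In bacteria it is maintained as a high-copy plasmid through a ColE1/pUC-type origin and selected with ampicillin via the β-lactamase gene and its native promoter. Short remnants of rop, bom and lacZα are annotated and appear to be leftovers of the cloning vector lineage rather than functional parts.

The payload is recorded as Phlh-8::FLP D5, meaning the FLP coding sequence, derived from the yeast 2-micron plasmid recombinase, is placed under control of the C. elegans hlh-8 promoter. The promoter itself is not annotated in the feature table, and the record does not describe the tissues in which it is active or what distinguishes the D5 version of FLP. No 3′ UTR is annotated either. FLP catalyses recombination between FRT target sites, so a worm expressing it in a restricted set of cells can excise or rearrange an FRT-flanked cassette carried on a separate transgene, switching gene expression on or off only in those cells. Several Gateway attB sites (attB1 to attB4) are scattered through the plasmid, suggesting descent from multisite Gateway-compatible vectors. A short col-34 fragment lies between attB4 and attB1; the record does not explain it. The plasmid also carries an unc-119 coding sequence, commonly used as a rescue marker to identify transgenic animals in an unc-119 mutant background, though the record does not state the integration method. The construct forms part of a FLP-based toolkit for spatiotemporal control of gene expression in the nematode.
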