Addgene plasmid #86725: pBN279
Purpose: Tissue-specific FLP expression plasmid for C. elegans
Depositing lab: Peter Askjaer. Depositing organization: Centro Andaluz de Biologia del Desarrollo (CABD). Publication: An Efficient FLP-Based Toolkit for Spatiotemporal Control of Gene Expression in Caenorhabditis elegans. Munoz-Jimenez C, Ayuso C, Dobrzynska A, Torres-Mendez A, Ruiz PC, Askjaer P. Genetics. 2017 Aug;206(4):1763-1778. doi: 10.1534/genetics.117.201012. Epub 2017 Jun 23. PubMed 28646043.
Backbone
  Vector backbone: pBN9
  Vector type: Worm Expression
Growth in bacteria
  Bacterial resistance: Ampicillin, 100 μg/mL
  Growth temperature: 37°C
  Growth strain: DH5alpha
  Copy number: High Copy
Gene/Insert
  Gene/Insert name: Phlh-8::FLP D5
  Species: C. elegans (nematode)
  Cloning method: Gibson Cloning
  Sequencing primers: 5′ unknown
Terms and licenses: Academic/Nonprofit Terms; Industry Terms: Not Available to Industry
How to cite: pBN279 was a gift from Peter Askjaer (Addgene plasmid # 86725 ; http://n2t.net/addgene:86725 ; RRID:Addgene_86725)
